>Addgene plasmid #247913 | pLEX307-RAD54L2-D1-86-SFB | addgene full sequence | sequence record 494860 | Addgene NGS Result
CTCGAGGCCTGCAGGTGCAAAGATGGATAAAGTTTTAAACAGAGAGGAATCTTTGCAGCTAATGGACCTT
CTAGGTCTTGAAAGGAGTGGGAATTGGCTCCGGTGCCCGTCAGTGGGCAGAGCGCACATCGCCCACAGTC
CCCGAGAAGTTGGGGGGAGGGGTCGGCAATTGAACCGGTGCCTAGAGAAGGTGGCGCGGGGTAAACTGGG
AAAGTGATGTCGTGTACTGGCTCCGCCTTTTTCCCGAGGGTGGGGGAGAACCGTATATAAGTGCAGTAGT
CGCCGTGAACGTTCTTTTTCGCAACGGGTTTGCCGCCAGAACACAGGTAAGTGCCGTGTGTGGTTCCCGC
GGGCCTGGCCTCTTTACGGGTTATGGCCCTTGCGTGCCTTGAATTACTTCCACCTGGCTGCAGTACGTGA
TTCTTGATCCCGAGCTTCGGGTTGGAAGTGGGTGGGAGAGTTCGAGGCCTTGCGCTTAAGGAGCCCCTTC
GCCTCGTGCTTGAGTTGAGGCCTGGCCTGGGCGCTGGGGCCGCCGCGTGCGAATCTGGTGGCACCTTCGC
GCCTGTCTCGCTGCTTTCGATAAGTCTCTAGCCATTTAAAATTTTTGATGACCTGCTGCGACGCTTTTTT
TCTGGCAAGATAGTCTTGTAAATGCGGGCCAAGATCTGCACACTGGTATTTCGGTTTTTGGGGCCGCGGG
CGGCGACGGGGCCCGTGCGTCCCAGCGCACATGTTCGGCGAGGCGGGGCCTGCGAGCGCGGCCACCGAGA
ATCGGACGGGGGTAGTCTCAAGCTGGCCGGCCTGCTCTGGTGCCTGGCCTCGCGCCGCCGTGTATCGCCC
CGCCCTGGGCGGCAAGGCTGGCCCGGTCGGCACCAGTTGCGTGAGCGGAAAGATGGCCGCTTCCCGGCCC
TGCTGCAGGGAGCTCAAAATGGAGGACGCGGCGCTCGGGAGAGCGGGCGGGTGAGTCACCCACACAAAGG
AAAAGGGCCTTTCCGTCCTCAGCCGTCGCTTCATGTGACTCCACGGAGTACCGGGCGCCGTCCAGGCACC
TCGATTAGTTCTCGAGCTTTTGGAGTACGTCGTCTTTAGGTTGGGGGGAGGGGTTTTATGCGATGGAGTT
TCCCCACACTGAGTGGGTGGAGACTGAAGTTAGGCCAGCTTGGCACTTGATGTAATTCTCCTTGGAATTT
GCCCTTTTTGAGTTTGGATCTTGGTTCATTCTCAAGCCTCAGACAGTGGTTCAAAGTTTTTTTCTTCCAT
TTCAGGTGTCGTGAGGCTAGCATCGATTGATCAACAAGTTTGTACAAAAAAGCAGGCTTCACCATGGCCA
TGCGCCACCAAGGCAAGAACCTAGCCTCCGAGGACCCCAAAAAGAAGAGAGCTCAGAAGCCCTCCCACAT
GAGAAGAAACATACGAAAGCTACTCCGGGAGGATCAATTGGAGCCTGTTACCAAAGCAGCACAGCAAGAA
GAGTTGGAAAGAAGGAAGCGCCTGGAGCAGCAGAGGAAAGATTATGCAGCCCCTATTCCTACTGTTCCGC
TGGAGTTCCTCCCTGAGGAAATTGCTTTAAGGGCAAGTGACGGTCCCCAACTGCCTCCTCGGGTCTTGGC
CCAGGAAGTCATTTGTTTGGACAGTAGCAGTGGCAGTGAGGATGAAAAAAGCAGTCGAGATGAGGTGATT
GAACTGAGCTCTGGAGAGGAGGACACTCTGCACATTGTGGACAGCAGTGAATCTGTCAGTGAAGATGATG
AGGAAGAAGAGAAGGGTGGCACCCATGTCAATGATGTCTTAAACCAGCGTGACGCCCTTGGGCGGGTCCT
TGTCAACCTAAACCACCCTCCAGAGGAGGAAAATGTCTTCCTTGCCCCACAGTTGGCACGGGCTGTGAAA
CCTCATCAGATTGGCGGGATCCGGTTCCTTTACGATAACCTAGTGGAGTCTCTGGAGAGGTTTAAGACCA
GCAGTGGCTTTGGCTGTATTCTGGCCCACAGCATGGGTCTGGGGAAAACTTTGCAAGTGATCTCTTTCAT
CGACGTCCTCTTCCGCCACACGCCAGCCAAAACAGTCCTTGCCATTGTGCCGGTTAATACTCTTCAGAAT
TGGCTGGCAGAGTTCAACATGTGGCTTCCACCTCCTGAAGCCCTCCCGGCTGACAACAAGCCTGAAGAAG
TCCAGCCTCGGTTCTTTAAAGTTCACATCTTGAATGATGAGCACAAGACGATGGCATCTCGTGCTAAAGT
GATGGCTGATTGGGTGTCAGAGGGTGGCGTGCTGCTGATGGGGTACGAGATGTACAGACTCCTCACTCTG
AAGAAATCATTTGCCACAGGTAGACCGAAGAAAACCAAGAAGCGTTCTCACCCAGTCATCATTGATCTAG
ATGAGGAAGATCGGCAGCAGGAGTTTCGGAGAGAGTTTGAGAAGGCTTTATGCCGCCCTGGCCCTGATGT
AGTAATCTGTGATGAGGGACACCGCATCAAAAACTGCCAGGCCAGCACCTCACAGGCTCTGAAGAATATC
CGCTCTCGCCGCCGGGTGGTGCTGACTGGGTACCCTCTGCAAAACAACCTCATTGAGTACTGGTGCATGG
TGGACTTTGTGCGCCCAGACTTCCTTGGCACCCGGCAGGAGTTCAGCAACATGTTTGAACGCCCTATCCT
GAATGGGCAATGTATTGACAGCACACCTCAGGACGTCCGCCTCATGCGGTACCGGAGCCATGTCCTGCAC
AGTCTTCTGGAGGGCTTTGTGCAGAGGAGAGGCCACACTGTGCTGAAGATTCATCTCCCTGCCAAGGAAG
AAAATGTGATCCTTGTGCGGCTCTCCAAGATCCAGCGAGATTTGTATACACAGTTCATGGATCGCTTCCG
GGACTGTGGTAGCAGCGGTTGGCTGGGGCTGAACCCCCTTAAGGCATTCTGTGTGTGTTGCAAGATCTGG
AATCACCCTGATGTGCTGTATGAAGCCCTTCAGAAGGAGAGCTTGGCCAATGAGCAGGACCTAGACGTGG
AAGAACTTGGCTCTGCAGGGACCAGTGCCCGCTGTCCACCACAGGGAACAAAAGGCAAGGGAGAGGATAG
CACCTTGGCTTCCTCGATGGGAGAGGCAACCAATAGCAAGTTCCTACAGGGCGTTGGCTTCAACCCTTTC
CAGGAGCGAGGCAACAACATTGTCACATATGAATGGGCCAAGGACCTTCTGACTAATTACCAGACTGGAG
TCCTAGAAAACTCTCCCAAGATGGTACTGCTTTTCCACCTGATTGAGGAAAGTGTGAAGCTTGGGGACAA
GATCCTTGTGTTTAGCCAGAGTCTTTCCACCTTGGCTCTCATCGAGGAATTCCTTGGAAAACGAGAAGTA
CCCTGTCCACCTGGTACCGAGGGGCAAGGAGCACAGAAGTGGGTTCGAAACATCAGCTACTTCCGGCTAG
ATGGTAGCACCCCTGCCTTTGAGAGGGAGCGGCTTATTAATCAGTTCAATGATCCCAGCAACCTCACCAC
CTGGCTGTTCCTTCTCTCTACAAGGGCCGGATGCTTGGGTGTGAATCTGATTGGTGCCAACCGAGTGGTG
GTGTTTGATGCTTCCTGGAACCCTTGCCATGATGCCCAGGCAGTATGTCGGGTATACCGTTATGGCCAGA
AAAAGCCCTGTTACATCTATCGCCTTGTGGCTGATTACACTCTAGAAAAGAAGATCTATGACCGTCAGAT
TTCCAAGCAGGGCATGTCAGATCGGGTGGTGGATGATCTAAATCCAATGCTGAACTTCACACGGAAAGAG
GTGGAAAACCTACTGCACTTTGTTGAGAAGGAGCCAGCTCCCCAAGTTTCCTTGAACGTAAAGGGGATCA
AGGAGTCAGTCCTGCAACTGGCCTGTCTGAAGTACCCTCACCTCATCACCAAGGAGCCTTTCGAGCATGA
GTCATTGCTCTTGAACCGAAAGGATCACAAGCTAACCAAGGCTGAGAAAAAAGCAGCAAAGAAAAGCTAT
GAGGAAGACAAACGCACATCAGTCCCCTATACCCGCCCATCGTATGCGCAGTATTACCCTGCCAGCGATC
AGAGCCTGACCAGCATCCCCGCCTTCAGCCAGAGAAACTGGCAGCCAACTTTGAAGGGTGATGAAAAGCC
TGTGGCCAGTGTTCGTCCTGTGCAGTCCACCCCCATCCCCATGATGCCCCGGCATGTCCCATTGGGAGGA
AGTGTAAGCTCTGCCTCCAGCACAAATCCATCCATGAACTTTCCCATCAACTACTTGCAGCGTGCAGGAG
TCCTTGTGCAGAAGGTGGTCACCACGACAGATATTGTTATTCCTGGACTCAACAGCTCCACAGATGTACA
GGCAAGAATTAATGCTGGTGAGAGCATCCACATCATCCGTGGGACAAAAGGGACGTACATCCGTACCAGT
GATGGACGGATCTTTGCTGTCCGGGCAACTGGCAAACCAAAGGTTCCTGAAGATGGTCGGATGGCTGCCT
CAGGTTCCCAGGGACCTTCTTGCGAGTCCACAAGCAACGGCAGACACAGTGCCTCATCACCCAAAGCCCC
CGACCCTGAGGGGCTGGCCAGGCCCGTCTCTCCTGACAGCCCAGAGATCATCAGTGAGCTTCAGCAGTAT
GCAGATGTGGCTGCTGCCCGGGAATCCCGTCAGAGCTCCCCAAGCACCAATGCCGCCCTGCCTGGCCCCC
CGGCCCAACTTATGGACAGCAGTGCTGTTCCCGGGACAGCTCTCGGAACTGAGCCTCGACTAGGGGGTCA
TTGCCTCAATAGTTCCCTCTTGGTGACTGGCCAGCCCTGTGGTGACAGGCACCCAGTGCTGGACTTAAGG
GGCCACAAGCGAAAGTTGGCCACACCACCTGCTGCCCAGGAGTCATCCCGCCGGCGGTCCAGGAAGGGTC
ATCTGCCAGCCCCCGTGCAGCCGTATGAACACGGGTATCCAGTCTCTGGCGGGTTTGCCATGCCACCCGT
CTCCTTAAACCATAACCTCACCACCCCCTTCACCTCCCAGGCTGGGGAGAACTCCCTGTTTATGGGCAGT
ACCCCCTCCTACTACCAGCTGTCCAATTTGCTGGCAGATGCCCGCCTGGTGTTTCCAGTGACTACTGACC
CTCTGGTGCCAGCAGGCCCCGTCAGTTCCTCTTCCACGGCTACCTCAGTCACTGCCAGCAACCCCTCCTT
CATGCTCAACCCTTCTGTGCCAGGGATACTACCCAGCTATTCACTCCCATTCTCACAGCCACTCCTGTCC
GAGCCGAGGATGTTTGCGCCTTTTCCTTCCCCTGTCTTGCCCAGCAACCTTTCGCGGGGCATGTCTATCT
ATCCAGGCTACATGTCCCCACATGCAGGCTACCCAGCTGGTGGCCTCCTACGGTCCCAGGTGCCTCCATT
TGACTCTCATGAGGTTGCCGAGGTTGGGTTCAGCTCCAATGATGATGAGGATAAAGACGATGATGTGATA
GAGGTCACTGGGAAACACCCAGCTTTTTTGTACAAAGTGGTTGATATGGATAGTGCTGGTAGTGCTGGTA
GTGCTGGTAAAGAAACCGCTGCTGCTAAATTCGAACGCCAGCACATGGACAGCGGAGCCGGCGCAGGAGC
CGGCGCTGACGCGCCTGACTACAAAGACGATGACGACAAGGGAGATTACAAGGATGACGATGACAAAGGC
GCGTCGATGGACGAGAAGACCACCGGCTGGCGGGGCGGCCACGTGGTGGAGGGCCTGGCCGGCGAGCTGG
AGCAGCTGCGGGCCAGGCTGGAGCACCACCCTCAGGGCCAGCGGGAGCCCTAAAGTACCGGTTAAGTCGA
CAATCAACGCGTTAAGTCGACAATCAACCTCTGGATTACAAAATTTGTGAAAGATTGACTGGTATTCTTA
ACTATGTTGCTCCTTTTACGCTATGTGGATACGCTGCTTTAATGCCTTTGTATCATGCTATTGCTTCCCG
TATGGCTTTCATTTTCTCCTCCTTGTATAAATCCTGGTTGCTGTCTCTTTATGAGGAGTTGTGGCCCGTT
GTCAGGCAACGTGGCGTGGTGTGCACTGTGTTTGCTGACGCAACCCCCACTGGTTGGGGCATTGCCACCA
CCTGTCAGCTCCTTTCCGGGACTTTCGCTTTCCCCCTCCCTATTGCCACGGCGGAACTCATCGCCGCCTG
CCTTGCCCGCTGCTGGACAGGGGCTCGGCTGTTGGGCACTGACAATTCCGTGGTGTTGTCGGGGAAATCA
TCGTCCTTTCCTTGGCTGCTCGCCTGTGTTGCCACCTGGATTCTGCGCGGGACGTCCTTCTGCTACGTCC
CTTCGGCCCTCAATCCAGCGGACCTTCCTTCCCGCGGCCTGCTGCCGGCTCTGCGGCCTCTTCCGCGTCT
TCGCCTTCGCCCTCAGACGAGTCGGATCTCCCTTTGGGCCGCCTCCCCGCGTCGACTTTAAGACCAATGA
CTTACAAGGCAGCTGTAGATCTTAGCCACTTTTTAAAAGAAAAGGGGGGACTGGAAGGGCTAATTCACTC
CCAACGAAGACAAGATCTGCTTTTTGCTTGTACTGGGTCTCTCTGGTTAGACCAGATCTGAGCCTGGGAG
CTCTCTGGCTAACTAGGGAACCCACTGCTTAAGCCTCAATAAAGCTTGCCTTGAGTGCTTCAAGTAGTGT
GTGCCCGTCTGTTGTGTGACTCTGGTAACTAGAGATCCCTCAGACCCTTTTAGTCAGTGTGGAAAATCTC
TAGCAGTACGTATAGTAGTTCATGTCATCTTATTATTCAGTATTTATAACTTGCAAAGAAATGAATATCA
GAGAGTGAGAGGAACTTGTTTATTGCAGCTTATAATGGTTACAAATAAAGCAATAGCATCACAAATTTCA
CAAATAAAGCATTTTTTTCACTGCATTCTAGTTGTGGTTTGTCCAAACTCATCAATGTATCTTATCATGT
CTGGCTCTAGCTATCCCGCCCCTAACTCCGCCCATCCCGCCCCTAACTCCGCCCAGTTCCGCCCATTCTC
CGCCCCATGGCTGACTAATTTTTTTTATTTATGCAGAGGCCGAGGCCGCCTCGGCCTCTGAGCTATTCCA
GAAGTAGTGAGGAGGCTTTTTTGGAGGCCTAGGGACGTACCCAATTCGCCCTATAGTGAGTCGTATTACG
CGCGCTCACTGGCCGTCGTTTTACAACGTCGTGACTGGGAAAACCCTGGCGTTACCCAACTTAATCGCCT
TGCAGCACATCCCCCTTTCGCCAGCTGGCGTAATAGCGAAGAGGCCCGCACCGATCGCCCTTCCCAACAG
TTGCGCAGCCTGAATGGCGAATGGG
[124 nt withheld, positions 7306-7429]
C
[91 nt withheld, positions 7431-7521]
A
[49 nt withheld, positions 7523-7571]
CCTTTGACGTTGGAGTCCACGTTCTTT
[37 nt withheld, positions 7599-7635]
ACCCTATCTCGGTCTATTCTTTTGATTTATAAGGGATTTTGCCGATTTCGGCCTATTGGTTAAAAAATGA
GCTGATTTAACAAAAATTTAACGCGAATTTTAACAAAATATTAACGCTTACAATTTAGGTGGCACTTTTC
GGGGAAATGTGCGCGGAACCCCTATTTGTTTATTTTTCTAAATACATTCAAATATGTATCCGCTCATGAG
ACAATAACCCTGATAAATGCTTCAATAATATTGAAAAAGGAAGAGTATGAGTATTCAACATTTCCGTGTC
GCCCTTATTCCCTTTTTTGCGGCATTTTGCCTTCCTGTTTTTGCTCACCCAGAAACGCTGGTGAAAGTAA
AAGATGCTGAAGATCAGTTGGGTGCACGAGTGGGTTACATCGAACTGGATCTCAACAGCGGTAAGATCCT
TGAGAGTTTTCGCCCCGAAGAACGTTTTCCAATGATGAGCACTTTTAAAGTTCTGCTATGTGGCGCGGTA
TTATCCCGTATTGACGCCGGGCAAGAGCAACTCGGTCGCCGCATACACTATTCTCAGAATGACTTGGTTG
AGTACTCACCAGTCACAGAAAAGCATCTTACGGATGGCATGACAGTAAGAGAATTATGCAGTGCTGCCAT
AACCATGAGTGATAACACTGCGGCCAACTTACTTCTGACAACGATCGGAGGACCGAAGGAGCTAACCGCT
TTTTTGCACAACATGGGGGATCATGTAACTCGCCTTGATCGTTGGGAACCGGAGCTGAATGAAGCCATAC
CAAACGACGAGCGTGACACCACGATGCCTGTAGCAATGGCAACAACGTTGCGCAAACTATTAACTGGCGA
ACTACTTACTCTAGCTTCCCGGCAACAATTAATAGACTGGATGGAGGCGGATAAAGTTGCAGGACCACTT
CTGCGCTCGGCCCTTCCGGCTGGCTGGTTTATTGCTGATAAATCTGGAGCCGGTGAGCGTGGGTCTCGCG
GTATCATTGCAGCACTGGGGCCAGATGGTAAGCCCTCCCGTATCGTAGTTATCTACACGACGGGGAGTCA
GGCAACTATGGATGAACGAAATAGACAGATCGCTGAGATAGGTGCCTCACTGATTAAGCATTGGTAACTG
TCAGACCAAGTTTACTCATATATACTTTAGATTGATTTAAAACTTCATTTTTAATTTAAAAGGATCTAGG
TGAAGATCCTTTTTGATAATCTCATGACCAAAATCCCTTAACGTGAGTTTTCGTTCCACTGAGCGTCAGA
CCCCGTAGAAAAGATCAAAGGATCTTCTTGAGATCCTTTTTTTCTGCGCGTAATCTGCTGCTTGCAAACA
AAAAAACCACCGCTACCAGCGGTGGTTTGTTTGCCGGATCAAGAGCTACCAACTCTTTTTCCGAAGGTAA
CTGGCTTCAGCAGAGCGCAGATACCAAATACTGTTCTTCTAGTGTAGCCGTAGTTAGGCCACCACTTCAA
GAACTCTGTAGCACCGCCTACATACCTCGCTCTGCTAATCCTGTTACCAGTGGCTGCTGCCAGTGGCGAT
AAGTCGTGTCTTACCGGGTTGGACTCAAGACGATAGTTACCGGATAAGGCGCAGCGGTCGGGCTGAACGG
GGGGTTCGTGCACACAGCCCAGCTTGGAGCGAACGACCTACACCGAACTGAGATACCTACAGCGTGAGCT
ATGAGAAAGCGCCACGCTTCCCGAAGGGAGAAAGGCGGACAGGTATCCGGTAAGCGGCAGGGTCGGAACA
GGAGAGCGCACGAGGGAGCTTCCAGGGGGAAACGCCTGGTATCTTTATAGTCCTGTCGGGTTTCGCCACC
TCTGACTTGAGCGTCGATTTTTGTGATGCTCGTCAGGGGGGCGGAGCCTATGGAAAAACGCCAGCAACGC
GGCCTTTTTACGGTTCCTGGCCTTTTGCTGGCCTTTTGCTCACATGTTCTTTCCTGCGTTATCCCCTGAT
TCTGTGGATAACCGTATTACCGCCTTTGAGTGAGCTGATACCGCTCGCCGCAGCCGAACGACCGAGCGCA
GCGAGTCAGTGAGCGAGGAAGCGGAAGAGCGCCCAATACGCAAACCGCCTCTCCCCGCGCGTTGGCCGAT
TCATTAATGCAGCTGGCACGACAGGTTTCCCGACTGGAAAGCGGGCAGTGAGCGCAACGCAATTAATGTG
AGTTAGCTCACTCATTAGGCACCCCAGGCTTTACACTTTATGCTTCCGGCTCGTATGTTGTGTGGAATTG
TGAGCGGATAACAATTTCACACAGGAAACAGCTATGACCATGATTACGCCAAGCGCGCAATTAACCCTCA
CTAAAGGGAACAAAAGCTGGAGCTGCAAGCTTAATGTAGTCTTATGCAATACTCTTGTAGTCTTGCAACA
TGGTAACGATGAGTTAGCAACATGCCTTACAAGGAGAGAAAAAGCACCGTGCATGCCGATTGGTGGAAGT
AAGGTGGTACGATCGTGCCTTATTAGGAAGGCAACAGACGGGTCTGACATGGATTGGACGAACCACTGAA
TTGCCGCATTGCAGAGATATTGTATTTAAGTGCCTAGCTCGATACATAAACGGGTCTCTCTGGTTAGACC
AGATCTGAGCCTGGGAGCTCTCTGGCTAACTAGGGAACCCACTGCTTAAGCCTCAATAAAGCTTGCCTTG
AGTGCTTCAAGTAGTGTGTGCCCGTCTGTTGTGTGACTCTGGTAACTAGAGATCCCTCAGACCCTTTTAG
TCAGTGTGGAAAATCTCTAGCAGTGGCGCCCGAACAGGGACTTGAAAGCGAAAGGGAAACCAGAGGAGCT
CTCTCGACGCAGGACTCGGCTTGCTGAAGCGCGCACGGCAAGAGGCGAGGGGCGGCGACTGGTGAGTACG
CCAAAAATTTTGACTAGCGGAGGCTAGAAGGAGAGAGATGGGTGCGAGAGCGTCAGTATTAAGCGGGGGA
GAATTAGATCGCGATGGGAAAAAATTCGGTTAAGGCCAGGGGGAAAGAAAAAATATAAATTAAAACATAT
AGTATGGGCAAGCAGGGAGCTAGAACGATTCGCAGTTAATCCTGGCCTGTTAGAAACATCAGAAGGCTGT
AGACAAATACTGGGACAGCTACAACCATCCCTTCAGACAGGATCAGAAGAACTTAGATCATTATATAATA
CAGTAGCAACCCTCTATTGTGTGCATCAAAGGATAGAGATAAAAGACACCAAGGAAGCTTTAGACAAGAT
AGAGGAAGAGCAAAACAAAAGTAAGACCACCGCACAGCAAGCGGCCGCTGATCTTCAGACCTGGAGGAGG
AGATATGAGGGACAATTGGAGAAGTGAATTATATAAATATAAAGTAGTAAAAATTGAACCATTAGGAGTA
GCACCCACCAAGGCAAAGAGAAGAGTGGTGCAGAGAGAAAAAAGAGCAGTGGGAATAGGAGCTTTGTTCC
TTGGGTTCTTGGGAGCAGCAGGAAGCACTATGGGCGCAGCGTCAATGACGCTGACGGTACAGGCCAGACA
ATTATTGTCTGGTATAGTGCAGCAGCAGAACAATTTGCTGAGGGCTATTGAGGCGCAACAGCATCTGTTG
CAACTCACAGTCTGGGGCATCAAGCAGCTCCAGGCAAGAATCCTGGCTGTGGAAAGATACCTAAAGGATC
AACAGCTCCTGGGGATTTGGGGTTGCTCTGGAAAACTCATTTGCACCACTGCTGTGCCTTGGAATGCTAG
TTGGAGTAATAAATCTCTGGAACAGATTTGGAATCACACGACCTGGATGGAGTGGGACAGAGAAATTAAC
AATTACACAAGCTTAATACACTCCTTAATTGAAGAATCGCAAAACCAGCAAGAAAAGAATGAACAAGAAT
TATTGGAATTAGATAAATGGGCAAGTTTGTGGAATTGGTTTAACATAACAAATTGGCTGTGGTATATAAA
ATTATTCATAATGATAGTAGGAGGCTTGGTAGGTTTAAGAATAGTTTTTGCTGTACTTTCTATAGTGAAT
AGAGTTAGGCAGGGATATTCACCATTATCGTTTCAGACCCACCTCCCAACCCCGAGGGGACCCATGCATT
GCATCTCAATTAGTCAGCAACCAGGTGTGGAAAGTCCCCAGGCTCCCCAGCAGGCAGAAGTATGCAAAGC
ATGCGTCTCAATTAGTCAGCAACCATAGTCCCGCCCCTAACTCCGCCCATCCCGCCCCTAACTCCGCCCA
GTTCCGCCCATTCTCCGCCCCATGGCTGACTAATTTTTTTTATTTATGCAGAGGCCGAGGCCGCCTCGGC
CTCTGAGCTATTCCAGAAGTAGTGAGGAGGCTTTTTTGGAGGCCTAGGCTTTTGCAAAAAGCTTTCTAGA
GGTACCACCGGAGCTTACCATGACCGAGTACAAGCCCACGGTGCGCCTCGCCACCCGCGACGACGTCCCC
AGGGCCGTACGCACCCTCGCCGCCGCGTTCGCCGACTACCCCGCCACGCGCCACACCGTCGATCCGGACC
GCCACATCGAGCGGGTCACCGAGCTGCAAGAACTCTTCCTCACGCGCGTCGGGCTCGACATCGGCAAGGT
GTGGGTCGCGGACGACGGCGCCGCCGTGGCGGTCTGGACCACGCCGGAGAGCGTCGAAGCGGGGGCGGTG
TTCGCCGAGATCGGCCCGCGCATGGCCGAGTTGAGCGGTTCCCGGCTGGCCGCGCAGCAACAGATGGAAG
GCCTCCTGGCGCCGCACCGGCCCAAGGAGCCCGCGTGGTTCCTGGCCACCGTCGGCGTCTCGCCCGACCA
CCAGGGCAAGGGTCTGGGCAGCGCCGTCGTGCTCCCCGGAGTGGAGGCGGCCGAGCGCGCCGGGGTGCCC
GCCTTCCTGGAGACCTCCGCGCCCCGCAACCTCCCCTTCTACGAGCGGCTCGGCTTCACCGTCACCGCCG
ACGTCGAGGTGCCCGAAGGACCGCGCACCTGGTGCATGACCCGCAAGCCCGGTGCCAGTTAACGAATTCT
AGATCTTGAGACAAATGGCAGTATTCATCCACAATTTTAAAAGAAAAGGGGGGATTGGGGGGTACAGTGC
AGGGGAAAGAATAGTAGACATAATAGCAACAGACATACAAACTAAAGAATTACAAAAACAAATTACAAAA
ATTCAAAATTTTCGGGTTTATTACAGGGACAGCAGAGATCCACTTTGGCGCCGG
Features (pLannotate 1.2.2; 35 found; start..end, strand, type, name):
     23..89      +  CDS            small t antigen (fragment): SV40 (simian virus 40) small t antigen
     96..1274    +  promoter       EF-1α promoter: strong constitutive promoter for human elongation factor EF-1α
   1294..1318    +  protein_bind   attB1: mutant version of attB; recombination site for the Gateway® BP reaction BP Clonase™
   1333..5475    +  CDS            RAD54L2 (fragment): ARIP4_HUMAN - Also known as ARIP4, KIAA0809. Experimental evidence at protein level: Swiss-Prot protein existence level 1. DNA helicase that modulates androgen receptor (AR)-dependent transactivation in a promoter-dependent manner. Not able to remodel mononucleosomes in vitro (By similarity). From Homo sapiens (Human).
   5477..5501    -  protein_bind   attB2: mutant version of attB; recombination site for the Gateway® BP reaction BP Clonase™
   5539..5583    +  CDS            S-Tag: affinity and epitope tag derived from pancreatic ribonuclease A
   5632..5660    +  CDS            3xFLAG (fragment): three tandem FLAG® epitope tags
   5677..5790    +  CDS            SBP: streptavidin-binding peptide selected from a peptide library; binds streptavidin with nanomolar affinity (Keefe et al., 2001)
   5832..6420    +  misc_feature   WPRE: woodchuck hepatitis virus posttranscriptional regulatory element
   6471..6490    +  misc_feature   cPPT/CTS (fragment): central polypurine tract and central termination sequence of HIV-1
   6492..6725    +  LTR            3' LTR (ΔU3): self-inactivating 3' long terminal repeat (LTR) from HIV-1
   6803..6924    +  polyA_signal   SV40 poly(A) signal: SV40 polyadenylation signal
   6964..7099    +  rep_origin     SV40 ori: SV40 origin of replication
   7120..7138    -  promoter       T7 promoter: promoter for bacteriophage T7 RNA polymerase
   7146..7301    +  CDS            lacZα (fragment): LacZα fragment of β-galactosidase; lacZ fragment
   7306..7734    +  rep_origin     f1 ori (sequence partly withheld): f1 bacteriophage origin of replication; arrow indicates direction of (+) strand synthesis
   7787..7891    +  promoter       AmpR promoter: bla
   7892..8752    +  CDS            AmpR: β-lactamase; bla; confers resistance to ampicillin, carbenicillin, and related antibiotics
   8923..9511    +  rep_origin     ori: high-copy-number ColE1/pMB1/pBR322/pUC origin of replication
   9694..9786    +  CDS            lacI (fragment): lac repressor; lacI; The lac repressor binds to the lac operator to inhibit transcription in E. coli. This inhibition can be relieved by adding lactose or isopropyl-β-D-thiogalactopyranoside (IPTG).
   9799..9820    +  protein_bind   CAP binding site: CAP binding activates transcription in the presence of cAMP. E. coli catabolite activator protein
   9835..9865    +  promoter       lac promoter: promoter for the E. coli lac operon
   9869..9891    +  protein_bind   lac operator (fragment): The lac repressor binds to the lac operator to inhibit transcription in E. coli. This inhibition can be relieved by adding lactose or isopropyl-β-D-thiogalactopyranoside (IPTG). lac repressor encoded by lacI
   9934..9952    +  promoter       T3 promoter: promoter for bacteriophage T3 RNA polymerase
   9980..10206   +  promoter       RSV promoter: Rous sarcoma virus enhancer/promoter
  10207..10387   +  LTR            5' LTR (truncated): truncated 5' long terminal repeat (LTR) from HIV-1
  10434..10559   +  misc_feature   HIV-1 Ψ: packaging signal of human immunodeficiency virus type 1
  10543..10906   +  CDS            HIV-1 gag (fragment): gag protein from human immunodeficiency virus 1; gag
  11052..11285   +  misc_feature   RRE: The Rev response element (RRE) of HIV-1 allows for Rev-dependent mRNA export from the nucleus to the cytoplasm.
  11662..11688   +  CDS            Rev (fragment): human immunodeficiency virus 1 (HIV-1) Rev protein; rev; enhances nuclear export of unspliced and incompletely spliced viral mRNAs
  11695..11718   +  promoter       SV40 promoter (fragment): SV40 early promoter
  11719..11790   +  promoter       SV40 promoter (fragment): SV40 enhancer and early promoter
  11814..11949   +  rep_origin     SV40 ori: SV40 origin of replication
  11995..12591   +  CDS            PuroR (fragment): puromycin N-acetyltransferase; pac from Streptomyces; confers resistance to puromycin
  12640..12757   +  misc_feature   cPPT/CTS: central polypurine tract and central termination sequence of HIV-1
