[The description below was written by a language model from this plasmid's Addgene catalogue record and pLannotate feature annotations shown in this document.]
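Description:
pLEX307-RAD54L2-D1-86-SFB is a third-generation-style, self-inactivating HIV-1 lentiviral vector for mammalian expression, built on the pLEX307-SFB-C backbone. It carries human RAD54L2 (also known as ARIP4) lacking amino acids 1–86. It is propagated in E. coli through a high-copy ColE1/pUC-type origin with ampicillin selection (AmpR), and an f1 origin is also present. The viral genome is transcribed in packaging cells from a chimeric RSV promoter/truncated 5' LTR. It contains the Ψ packaging signal with a partial gag sequence, the RRE for Rev-dependent nuclear export, a cPPT/CTS, and a ΔU3 3' LTR followed by an SV40 polyadenylation signal.

Two expression units lie between the LTRs. An SV40 early promoter drives a puromycin N-acetyltransferase gene, which allows selection of transduced or transfected cells. Downstream, the strong constitutive EF-1α promoter drives the RAD54L2 truncation, which was introduced by Gateway recombination and is therefore flanked by attB1 and attB2 sites. The open reading frame reads through attB2 into the backbone-encoded C-terminal SFB tag, made up of an S-tag, a FLAG epitope (annotated as a partial 3xFLAG match) and a streptavidin-binding peptide. A WPRE follows the tag to enhance transcript stability and expression.

The triple tag supports detection by FLAG and tandem affinity purification on streptavidin and S-protein resins. The N-terminal deletion suggests use as a domain-mapping mutant alongside the full-length protein. The associated publication concerns the role of RAD54L2 in preserving genome integrity in response to topoisomerase 2 poisons.
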