Addgene plasmid #247913: pLEX307-RAD54L2-D1-86-SFB
Purpose: Mammalian expression construct for C-terminal S protein-Flag-Streptavidin binding peptide (SFB)-tagged RAD54L2 D1-86
Depositing lab: Junjie Chen & Huimin Zhang. Depositing organization: University of Texas MD Anderson Cancer Center. Publication: RAD54L2-mediated DNA damage avoidance pathway specifically preserves genome integrity in response to topoisomerase 2 poisons. Zhang H, Xiong Y, Sun Y, Park JM, Su D, Feng X, Keast S, Tang M, Huang M, Wang C, Srivastava M, Yang C, Zhu D, Chen Z, Li S, Yin L, Pommier Y, Chen J. Sci Adv. 2023 Dec 8;9(49):eadi6681. doi: 10.1126/sciadv.adi6681. Epub 2023 Dec 6. PubMed 38055811.
Backbone
  Vector backbone: pLEX307-SFB-C
  Vector type: Mammalian Expression, Lentiviral
Growth in bacteria
  Bacterial resistance: Ampicillin, 100 μg/mL
  Growth temperature: 37°C
  Growth strain: NEB Stable
  Copy number: High Copy
Gene/Insert
  Gene/Insert name: RAD54L2
  Species: H. sapiens (human)
  Mutation: deletion of amino acid 1-86
  Entrez Gene: RAD54L2 (a.k.a. ARIP4, HSPC325, SRISNF2L)
  Tag / fusion protein: S protein-Flag-Streptavidin binding peptide (SFB) (C terminal on backbone)
  Cloning method: Gateway Cloning
Terms and licenses: Academic/Nonprofit Terms; Industry Terms: Not Available to Industry
How to cite: pLEX307-RAD54L2-D1-86-SFB was a gift from Junjie Chen & Huimin Zhang (Addgene plasmid # 247913 ; http://n2t.net/addgene:247913 ; RRID:Addgene_247913)
